>Addgene plasmid #227111 | pAAV_ER-RE_MLPmin_BC1065-luc2 | addgene full sequence | sequence record 456023 | Addgene NGS Result
TAGCTGCGCGCTCGCTCGCTCACTGAGGCCGCCCGGGCAAAGCCCGGGCGTCGGGCGACCTTTGGTCGCC
CGGCCTCAGTGAGCGAGCGAGCGCGCAGAGAGGGAGTGGCCAACTCCATCACTAGGGGTTCCTTGTAGTT
AATGATTAACCCGCCATGCTACTTATCTACGTAGCCATGCTCTAGGTACCTTCTTCAAGGACGACGGCAA
CTACAAGACCCGCGCCGAGGTGAAGTTCGAGGGCGACACCCTGGTGAACCGCATCGAGCTGAAGGGCATC
GACTTCAAGGAGGACGGCAACATCCTGGGGCACAAGCTGGAGTACAACTACAACAGCCACAACGTCCATA
TCATGGCCGACAAGCAGAAGAACGGCATCAAGGTGAACTTCAAGATCCGCCACAACATCGAGGACGGCAG
CGTGCAGCTCGCCGACCACTCATATGTACTCGAGTTGTCGACGGTATCGATAAGCTTGATATCACAAGTT
TGTACAAAAAAGCAGGCTGGCCCAGGTCACCCTGACCTGGCCCAGGTCATCCTGACCTGGCCCAGGTCAT
TCTGACCTGGCCCAGGTCACCCTGACCTACGCGTGGCCTCGCCTGCAGGGGCCCAGGTCACCCTGACCTG
GCCCAGGTCATCCTGACCTGGCCCAGGTCATTCTGACCTGGCCCAGGTCACCCTGACCTGGCCTCCTGCA
GGAGGCGGCCGGCCCAGGTCACCCTGACCTGGCCCAGGTCATCCTGACCTGGCCCAGGTCATTCTGACCT
GGCCCAGGTCACCCTGACCTCAACTTTTCTATACAAAGTTGGCAAGTGCAGGTGCCAGAACATTTCTCTG
GCCTAACTGGAAGACGCTAGCGGGGGGCTATAAAAGGGGGTGGGGGCGTTCGTCCTCACTCTAGATCTGC
GATCTAAGTAAGCTTGGCAATCCGGTACTGTTGGTAAAGCCCAACTTTGTATAATAAAGTTGAGCTAGTT
GCTAAGTCTGCCGAGTAGAATTAACCCTCACTAAAGGGTAGGTGACACTATACATCTTTACATAATCACA
TTGAGGGTCTACATTACTCTTTACATTCTACCTATAGTGAGTCGTATTAGTAGACGCGAGTCAATGCATG
TACGACAGCTTTCTTGTACAAAGTGGTGATATCGAATTCCTGCAGCCCGGGGGATCCGCCCGGGCTAGAG
CGGCCGCCACCGCGGTGGAGCTCGCGACTAGTGACGCCACCATGGAAGATGCCAAAAACATTAAGAAGGG
CCCAGCGCCATTCTACCCACTCGAAGACGGGACCGCCGGCGAGCAGCTGCACAAAGCCATGAAGCGCTAC
GCCCTGGTGCCTGGCACCATCGCCTTTACCGACGCACATATCGAGGTGGACATTACCTACGCCGAGTACT
TCGAGATGAGCGTTCGGCTGGCAGAAGCTATGAAGCGCTATGGGCTGAATACAAACCATCGGATCGTGGT
GTGCAGCGAGAATAGCTTGCAGTTCTTCATGCCCGTGTTGGGTGCCCTGTTCATCGGTGTGGCTGTGGCC
CCAGCTAACGACATCTACAACGAGCGCGAGCTGCTGAACAGCATGGGCATCAGCCAGCCCACCGTCGTAT
TCGTGAGCAAGAAAGGGCTGCAAAAGATCCTCAACGTGCAAAAGAAGCTACCGATCATACAAAAGATCAT
CATCATGGATAGCAAGACCGACTACCAGGGCTTCCAAAGCATGTACACCTTCGTGACTTCCCATTTGCCA
CCCGGCTTCAACGAGTACGACTTCGTGCCCGAGAGCTTCGACCGGGACAAAACCATCGCCCTGATCATGA
ACAGTAGTGGCAGTACCGGATTGCCCAAGGGCGTAGCCCTACCGCACCGCACCGCTTGTGTCCGATTCAG
TCATGCCCGCGACCCCATCTTCGGCAACCAGATCATCCCCGACACCGCTATCCTCAGCGTGGTGCCATTT
CACCACGGCTTCGGCATGTTCACCACGCTGGGCTACTTGATCTGCGGCTTTCGGGTCGTGCTCATGTACC
GCTTCGAGGAGGAGCTATTCTTGCGCAGCTTGCAAGACTATAAGATTCAATCTGCCCTGCTGGTGCCCAC
ACTATTTAGCTTCTTCGCTAAGAGCACTCTCATCGACAAGTACGACCTAAGCAACTTGCACGAGATCGCC
AGCGGCGGGGCGCCGCTCAGCAAGGAGGTAGGTGAGGCCGTGGCCAAACGCTTCCACCTACCAGGCATCC
GCCAGGGCTACGGCCTGACAGAAACAACCAGCGCCATTCTGATCACCCCCGAAGGGGACGACAAGCCTGG
CGCAGTAGGCAAGGTGGTGCCCTTCTTCGAGGCTAAGGTGGTGGACTTGGACACCGGTAAGACACTGGGT
GTGAACCAGCGCGGCGAGCTGTGCGTCCGTGGCCCCATGATCATGAGCGGCTACGTTAACAACCCCGAGG
CTACAAACGCTCTCATCGACAAGGACGGCTGGCTGCACAGCGGCGACATCGCCTACTGGGACGAGGACGA
GCACTTCTTCATCGTGGACCGGCTGAAGAGCCTGATCAAATACAAGGGCTACCAGGTAGCCCCAGCCGAA
CTGGAGAGCATCCTGCTGCAACACCCCAACATCTTCGACGCCGGGGTCGCCGGCCTGCCCGACGACGATG
CCGGCGAGCTGCCCGCCGCAGTCGTCGTGCTGGAACACGGTAAAACCATAACCGAGAAGGAGATCGTGGA
CTATGTGGCCAGCCAGGCTACAACCGCCAAGAAGCTGCGCGGTGGTGTTGTGTTCGTGGACGAGGTGCCT
AAAGGACTGACCGGCAAGTTGGACGCCCGCAAGATCCGCGAGATTCTCATTAAGGCCAAGAAGGGCGGCA
AGATCGCCGTGTAATTCGAATTCGATATCAAGCTTATCGATAATCAACCTCTGGATTACAAAATTTGTGA
AAGATTGACTGGTATTCTTAACTATGTTGCTCCTTTTACGCTATGTGGATACGCTGCTTTAATGCCTTTG
TATCATGCTATTGCTTCCCGTATGGCTTTCATTTTCTCCTCCTTGTATAAATCCTGGTTGCTGTCTCTTT
ATGAGGAGTTGTGGCCCGTTGTCAGGCAACGTGGCGTGGTGTGCACTGTGTTTGCTGACGCAACCCCCAC
TGGTTGGGGCATTGCCACCACCTGTCAGCTCCTTTCCGGGACTTTCGCTTTCCCCCTCCCTATTGCCACG
GCGGAACTCATCGCCGCCTGCCTTGCCCGCTGCTGGACAGGGGCTCGGCTGTTGGGCACTGACAATTCCG
TGGTGTTGTCGGGGAAATCATCGTCCTTTCCTTGGCTGCTCGCCTGTGTTGCCACCTGGATTCTGCGCGG
GACGTCCTTCTGCTACGTCCCTTCGGCCCTCAATCCAGCGGACCTTCCTTCCCGCGGCCTGCTGCCGGCT
CTGCGGCCTCTTCCGCGTCTTCGCCTTCGCCCTCAGACGAGTCGGATCTCCCTTTGGGCCGCCTCCCCGC
ATCGATACCGTCGACTCGCTGATCAGCCTCGACTGTGCCTTCTAGTTGCCAGCCATCTGTTGTTTGCCCC
TCCCCCGTGCCTTCCTTGACCCTGGAAGGTGCCACTCCCACTGTCCTTTCCTAATAAAATGAGGAAATTG
CATCGCATTGTCTGAGTAGGTGTCATTCTATTCTGGGGGGTGGGGTGGGGCAGGACAGCAAGGGGGAGGA
TTGGGAAGACAATAGCAGGCATGCTGGGGATGCGGTGGGCTCTATGGCTTCTGAGGCGGAAAGAACCAGC
TGGGGCTCGACTAGAGCATGGCTACGTAGATAAGTAGCATGGCGGGTTAATCATTAACTACAAGGAACCC
CTAGTGATGGAGTTGGCCACTCCCTCTCTGCGCGCTCGCTCGCTCACTGAGGCCGGGCGACCAAAGGTCG
CCCGACGCCCGGGCGGCCTCAGTGAGCGAGCGAGCGCGCAGAGCTTTTTGCAAAAGCCTAGGCCTCCAAA
AAAGCCTCCTCACTACTTCTGGAATAGCTCAGAGGCCGAGGCGGCCTCGGCCTCTGCATAAATAAAAAAA
ATTAGTCAGCCATGGGGCGGAGAATGGGCGGAACTGGGCGGAGTTAGGGGCGGGATGGGCGGAGTTAGGG
GCGGGACTATGGTTGCTGACTAATTGAGATGCATGCTTTGCATACTTCTGCCTGCTGGGGAGCCTGGGGA
CTTTCCACACCTGGTTGCTGACTAATTGAGATGCATGCTTTGCATACTTCTGCCTGCTGGGGAGCCTGGG
GACTTTCCACACCCTAACTGACACACATTCCACAGCTGCATTAATGAATCGGCCAACGCGCGGGGAGAGG
CGGTTTGCGTATTGGGCGCTCTTCCGCTTCCTCGCTCACTGACTCGCTGCGCTCGGTCGTTCGGCTGCGG
CGAGCGGTATCAGCTCACTCAAAGGCGGTAATACGGTTATCCACAGAATCAGGGGATAACGCAGGAAAGA
ACATGTGAGCAAAAGGCCAGCAAAAGGCCAGGAACCGTAAAAAGGCCGCGTTGCTGGCGTTTTTCCATAG
GCTCCGCCCCCCTGACGAGCATCACAAAAATCGACGCTCAAGTCAGAGGTGGCGAAACCCGACAGGACTA
TAAAGATACCAGGCGTTTCCCCCTGGAAGCTCCCTCGTGCGCTCTCCTGTTCCGACCCTGCCGCTTACCG
GATACCTGTCCGCCTTTCTCCCTTCGGGAAGCGTGGCGCTTTCTCATAGCTCACGCTGTAGGTATCTCAG
TTCGGTGTAGGTCGTTCGCTCCAAGCTGGGCTGTGTGCACGAACCCCCCGTTCAGCCCGACCGCTGCGCC
TTATCCGGTAACTATCGTCTTGAGTCCAACCCGGTAAGACACGACTTATCGCCACTGGCAGCAGCCACTG
GTAACAGGATTAGCAGAGCGAGGTATGTAGGCGGTGCTACAGAGTTCTTGAAGTGGTGGCCTAACTACGG
CTACACTAGAAGAACAGTATTTGGTATCTGCGCTCTGCTGAAGCCAGTTACCTTCGGAAAAAGAGTTGGT
AGCTCTTGATCCGGCAAACAAACCACCGCTGGTAGCGGTGGTTTTTTTGTTTGCAAGCAGCAGATTACGC
GCAGAAAAAAAGGATCTCAAGAAGATCCTTTGATCTTTTCTACGGGGTCTGACGCTCAGTGGAACGAAAA
CTCACGTTAAGGGATTTTGGTCATGAGATTATCAAAAAGGATCTTCACCTAGATCCTTTTAAATTAAAAA
TGAAGTTTTAAATCAATCTAAAGTATATATGAGTAAACTTGGTCTGACAGTTACCAATGCTTAATCAGTG
AGGCACCTATCTCAGCGATCTGTCTATTTCGTTCATCCATAGTTGCCTGACTCCCCGTCGTGTAGATAAC
TACGATACGGGAGGGCTTACCATCTGGCCCCAGTGCTGCAATGATACCGCGAGACCCACGCTCACCGGCT
CCAGATTTATCAGCAATAAACCAGCCAGCCGGAAGGGCCGAGCGCAGAAGTGGTCCTGCAACTTTATCCG
CCTCCATCCAGTCTATTAATTGTTGCCGGGAAGCTAGAGTAAGTAGTTCGCCAGTTAATAGTTTGCGCAA
CGTTGTTGCCATTGCTACAGGCATCGTGGTGTCACGCTCGTCGTTTGGTATGGCTTCATTCAGCTCCGGT
TCCCAACGATCAAGGCGAGTTACATGATCCCCCATGTTGTGCAAAAAAGCGGTTAGCTCCTTCGGTCCTC
CGATCGTTGTCAGAAGTAAGTTGGCCGCAGTGTTATCACTCATGGTTATGGCAGCACTGCATAATTCTCT
TACTGTCATGCCATCCGTAAGATGCTTTTCTGTGACTGGTGAGTACTCAACCAAGTCATTCTGAGAATAG
TGTATGCGGCGACCGAGTTGCTCTTGCCCGGCGTCAATACGGGATAATACCGCGCCACATAGCAGAACTT
TAAAAGTGCTCATCATTGGAAAACGTTCTTCGGGGCGAAAACTCTCAAGGATCTTACCGCTGTTGAGATC
CAGTTCGATGTAACCCACTCGTGCACCCAACTGATCTTCAGCATCTTTTACTTTCACCAGCGTTTCTGGG
TGAGCAAAAACAGGAAGGCAAAATGCCGCAAAAAAGGGAATAAGGGCGACACGGAAATGTTGAATACTCA
TACTCTTCCTTTTTCAATATTATTGAAGCATTTATCAGGGTTATTGTCTCATGAGCGGATACATATTTGA
ATGTATTTAGAAAAATAAACAAATAGGGGTTCCGCGCACATTTCCCCGAAAAGTGCCACCTGACGTCTAA
GAAACCATTATTATCATGACATTAACCTATAAAAATAGGCGTATCACGAGGCCCTTTCGTCTCGCGCGTT
TCGGTGATGACGGTGAAAACCTCTGACACATGCAGCTCCCGGAGACGGTCACAGCTTGTCTGTAAGCGGA
TGCCGGGAGCAGACAAGCCCGTCAGGGCGCGTCAGCGGGTGTTGGCGGGTGTCGGGGCTGGCTTAACTAT
GCGGCATCAGAGCAGATTGTACTGAGAGTGCACCATTCGACGCTCTCCCTTATGCGACTCCTGCATTAGG
AAGCAGCCCAGTAGTAGGTTGAGGCCGTTGAGCACCGCCGCCGCAAGGAATGGTGCATGCAAGGAGATGG
CGCCCAACAGTCCCCCGGCCACGGGGCCTGCCACCATACCCACGCCGAAACAAGCGCTCATGAGCCCGAA
GTGGCGAGCCCGATCTTCCCCATCGGTGATGTCGGCGATATAGGCGCCAGCAACCGCACCTGTGGCGCCG
GTGATGCCGGCCACGATGCGTCCGGCGTAGAGGATCTGGCTAGCGATGACCCTGCTGATTGGTTCGCTGA
CCATTTCCGGGTGCGGGACGGCGTTACCAGAAACTCAGAAGGTTCGTCCAACCAAACCGACTCTGACGGC
AGTTTACGAGAGAGATGATAGGGTCTGCTTCAGTAAGCCAGATGCTACACAATTAGGCTTGTACATATTG
TCGTTAGAACGCGGCTACAATTAATACATAACCTTATGTATCATACACATACGATTTAGGTGACACTATA
GAATACACGGAATTAATTC
Features (pLannotate 1.2.2; 26 found; start..end, strand, type, name):
      2..133     -  repeat_region  AAV2 ITR (fragment): inverted terminal repeat of adeno-associated virus serotype 2 inverted
    191..439     +  CDS            (3-F)Tyr-EGFP (fragment): (3-F)Tyr-EGFP is a basic (constitutively fluorescent) green fluorescent protein published in 2004, derived from Aequorea victoria.
    457..483     -  misc_feature   MCS (fragment): pBluescript multiple cloning site
    484..508     +  protein_bind   attB1: mutant version of attB; recombination site for the Gateway® BP reaction BP Clonase™
    791..811     -  protein_bind   attB4: mutant version of attB; core recombination site for the Gateway® BP reaction BP Clonase™
    812..839     +  misc_feature   pause site (fragment): RNA polymerase II transcriptional pause signal from the human α2 globin gene
    952..972     +  protein_bind   attB3: mutant version of attB; core recombination site for the Gateway® BP reaction BP Clonase™
    999..1017    +  promoter       T3 promoter: promoter for bacteriophage T3 RNA polymerase
   1081..1099    -  promoter       T7 promoter: promoter for bacteriophage T7 RNA polymerase
   1126..1146    -  protein_bind   attB2: mutant version of attB; core recombination site for the Gateway® BP reaction BP Clonase™
   1232..2884    +  CDS            luciferase: firefly luciferase synthetic luc2 version of the luciferase gene
   2888..2912    +  misc_feature   MCS (fragment): pBluescript multiple cloning site
   2912..3500    +  misc_feature   WPRE: woodchuck hepatitis virus posttranscriptional regulatory element
   3533..3757    +  polyA_signal   bGH poly(A) signal: bovine growth hormone polyadenylation signal
   3761..3782    +  promoter       SV40 promoter (fragment): SV40 enhancer and early promoter
   3843..3934    +  repeat_region  AAV2 ITR (fragment): inverted terminal repeat of adeno-associated virus serotype 2 inverted
   3934..3963    -  repeat_region  AAV2 ITR (fragment): inverted terminal repeat of adeno-associated virus serotype 2 inverted
   3967..4296    -  promoter       SV40 promoter: SV40 enhancer and early promoter
   4303..4359    -  CDS            lacI (fragment): lac repressor; lacI; The lac repressor binds to the lac operator to inhibit transcription in E. coli. This inhibition can be relieved by adding lactose or isopropyl-β-D-thiogalactopyranoside (IPTG).
   4542..5130    -  rep_origin     ori: high-copy-number ColE1/pMB1/pBR322/pUC origin of replication
   5301..6161    -  CDS            AmpR: β-lactamase; bla; confers resistance to ampicillin, carbenicillin, and related antibiotics
   6162..6266    -  promoter       AmpR promoter: bla
   6361..6396    +  CDS            rop (fragment): Rop protein, which maintains plasmids at low copy number; rop
   6498..6546    +  misc_feature   bom (fragment): basis of mobility region from pBR322
   6547..6826    -  CDS            TcR (fragment): tetracycline efflux protein; tet; confers resistance to tetracycline
   7054..7072    +  promoter       SP6 promoter: promoter for bacteriophage SP6 RNA polymerase
