[The description below was written by a language model from this plasmid's Addgene catalogue record and pLannotate feature annotations shown in this document.]
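Description:
pAAV_ER-RE_MLPmin_BC1065-luc2 is an AAV transfer plasmid for mammalian cells that acts as a transcriptional sensor of estrogen receptor activity. It is propagated in E. coli through a high-copy ColE1/pUC-type origin and selected with ampicillin via the β-lactamase gene. The backbone also retains short pBR322-derived remnants (rop, bom, tetracycline-resistance and lacI fragments), an SV40 promoter and an SP6 promoter outside the viral cassette. None of these is stated to have a role in the assay. AAV2 inverted terminal repeat fragments flank the reporter cassette, so the intervening DNA can in principle be packaged into recombinant AAV particles, or the plasmid can simply be transfected.

According to the catalogue entry, the synthetic insert consists of twelve clustered estrogen receptor response elements linked to an MLP minimal promoter, which drives a transcribed barcode (BC1065) followed by the luc2 firefly luciferase gene. The response elements and minimal promoter are not annotated individually in the feature table, but they presumably lie among the Gateway attB1, attB4, attB3 and attB2 sites, which reflect multi-fragment Gateway assembly. A fragment of an RNA polymerase II pause site is annotated within this region. T3 and T7 promoters face each other across a short stretch between attB3 and attB2, where the barcode likely sits. Downstream of luc2, a WPRE enhances transcript stability and expression, and a bGH polyadenylation signal terminates the message. A short EGFP-like fragment near the left ITR appears to be a cloning remnant.

Activation of the estrogen receptor pathway can be read out either as luminescence or by quantifying the unique barcode RNA. The barcode readout allows this sensor to be pooled with other barcoded pathway reporters in multiplexed cell-based drug profiling assays.
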