Addgene plasmid #227111: pAAV_ER-RE_MLPmin_BC1065-luc2
Purpose: Estrogen receptor response element for luciferase and barcode assays; barcode BC1065
Depositing lab: Michael Wehr. Depositing organization: Systasy Bioscience GmbH. Publication: Polypharmacological profiling across protein target families and cellular pathways using the multiplexed cell-based assay platform safetyProfiler reveals efficacy, potency and side effects of drugs. Popovic L, Brankatschk B, Palladino G, Rossner MJ, Wehr MC. Biomed Pharmacother. 2024 Nov;180:117523. doi: 10.1016/j.biopha.2024.117523. Epub 2024 Oct 14. PubMed 39405910.
Backbone
  Vector backbone: pAAV
  Vector type: Mammalian Expression, AAV
Growth in bacteria
  Bacterial resistance: Ampicillin, 100 μg/mL
  Growth temperature: 37°C
  Growth strain: NEB Stable
  Copy number: High Copy
Gene/Insert
  Gene/Insert name: 12x clustered ER response element linked to MLP minimal promoter driving barcode 1065 and a luciferase reporter gene
  Species: Synthetic
  Cloning method: Gateway Cloning
Terms and licenses: Academic/Nonprofit Terms; Industry Terms: Not Available to Industry
How to cite: pAAV_ER-RE_MLPmin_BC1065-luc2 was a gift from Michael Wehr (Addgene plasmid # 227111 ; http://n2t.net/addgene:227111 ; RRID:Addgene_227111)
